>Addgene plasmid #178584 | AAV-CAG-FLEX-NEUROD1-T2A-mCherry | addgene full sequence | sequence record 353970 | Addgene Partial NGS Result
CTGCGCGCTCGCTCGCTCACTGAGGCCGCCCGGGCAAAGCCCGGGCGTCGGGCGACCTTTGGTCGCCCGG
CCTCAGTGAGCGAGCGAGCGCGCAGAGAGGGAGTGGCCAACTCCATCACTAGGGGTTCCTTGTAGTTAAT
GATTAACCCGCCATGCTACTTATCTACGTAGCCATGCTCTAGGAAGATCCTTATCGATTTTACCACATTT
GTAGAGGTTTTACTTGCTTTAAAAAACCTCCCACATCTCCCCCTGAACCTGAAACATAAAATGAATGCAA
TTGTTGTTGTTAACTTGTTTATTGCAGCTTATAATGGTTACAAATAAAGCAATAGCATCACAAATTTCAC
AAATAAAGCATTTTTTTCACTGCATTCTAGTTGTGGTTTGTCCAAACTCATCAATGTATCTTATCATGTC
TGCTCGAAGCGGCCGCCCGGGTCGACGGTATCGATGCGGGGAGGCGGCCCAAAGGGAGATCCGACTCGTC
TGAGGGCGAAGGCGAAGACGCGGAAGAGGCCGCAGAGCCGGCAGCAGGCCGCGGGAAGGAAGGTCCGCTG
GATTGAGGGCCGAAGGGACGTAGCAGAAGGACGTCCCGCGCAGAATCCAGGTGGCAACACAGGCGAGCAG
CCAAGGAAAGGACGATGATTTCCCCGACAACACCACGGAATTGTCAGTGCCCAACAGCCGAGCCCCTGTC
CAGCAGCGGGCAAGGCAGGCGGCGATGAGTTCCGCCGTGGCAATAGGGAGGGGGAAAGCGAAAGTCCCGG
AAAGGAGCTGACAGGTGGTGGCAATGCCCCAACCAGTGGGGGTTGCGTCAGCAAACACAGTGCACACCAC
GCCACGTTGCCTGACAACGGGCCACAACTCCTCATAAAGAGACAGCAACCAGGATTTATACAAGGAGGAG
AAAATGAAAGCCATACGGGAAGCAATAGCATGATACAAAGGCATTAAAGCAGCGTATCCACATAGCGTAA
AAGGAGCAACATAGTTAAGAATACCAGTCAATCTTTCACAAATTTTGTAATCCAGAGGTTGATTATCGAT
AAGCTTGATATCGAATTCGAACCTCTTCGAGGGACATAACTTCGTATAATGTATGCTATACGAAGTTATG
GGTCGATGGTGAGATCTGGACTAGAGGGTCGATGGTGATGCTTGGATCAAAATAGGAAGAATCCCAATGA
TAACTTCGTATAAAGTATCCTATACGAAGTTATACTAGAATTCGGATCCGCCACCATGACCAAATCGTAC
AGCGAGAGTGGGCTGATGGGCGAGCCTCAGCCCCAAGGTCCTCCAAGCTGGACAGACGAGTGTCTCAGTT
CTCAGGACGAGGAGCACGAGGCAGACAAGAAGGAGGACGACCTCGAAGCCATGAACGCAGAGGAGGACTC
ACTGAGGAACGGGGGAGAGGAGGAGGACGAAGATGAGGACCTGGAAGAGGAGGAAGAAGAGGAAGAGGAG
GATGACGATCAAAAGCCCAAGAGACGCGGCCCCAAAAAGAAGAAGATGACTAAGGCTCGCCTGGAGCGTT
TTAAATTGAGACGCATGAAGGCTAACGCCCGGGAGCGGAACCGCATGCACGGACTGAACGCGGCGCTAGA
CAACCTGCGCAAGGTGGTGCCTTGCTATTCTAAGACGCAGAAGCTGTCCAAAATCGAGACTCTGCGCTTG
GCCAAGAACTACATCTGGGCTCTGTCGGAGATCCTGCGCTCAGGCAAAAGCCCAGACCTGGTCTCCTTCG
TTCAGACGCTTTGCAAGGGCTTATCCCAACCCACCACCAACCTGGTTGCGGGCTGCCTGCAACTCAATCC
TCGGACTTTTCTGCCTGAGCAGAACCAGGACATGCCCCCCCACCTGCCGACGGCCAGCGCTTCCTTCCCT
GTACACCCCTACTCCTACCAGTCGCCTGGGCTGCCCAGTCCGCCTTACGGTACCATGGACAGCTCCCATG
TCTTCCACGTTAAGCCTCCGCCGCACGCCTACAGCGCAGCGCTGGAGCCCTTCTTTGAAAGCCCTCTGAC
TGATTGCACCAGCCCTTCCTTTGATGGACCCCTCAGCCCGCCGCTCAGCATCAATGGCAACTTCTCTTTC
AAACACGAACCGTCCGCCGAGTTTGAGAAAAATTATGCCTTTACCATGCACTATCCTGCAGCGACACTGG
CAGGGGCCCAAAGCCACGGATCAATCTTCTCAGGCACCGCTGCCCCTCGCTGCGAGATCCCCATAGACAA
TATTATGTCCTTCGATAGCCATTCACATCATGAGCGAGTCATGAGTGCCCAGCTCAATGCCATATTTCAT
GATGCTAGCGAGGGGAGAGGAAGTCTTCTGACCTGCGGAGACGTCGAAGAGAATCCTGGACCCACCGGTG
CCACCATGGTGAGCAAGGGCGAGGAGGATAACATGGCCATCATCAAGGAGTTCATGCGCTTCAAGGTGCA
CATGGAGGGCTCCGTGAACGGCCACGAGTTCGAGATCGAGGGCGAGGGCGAGGGCCGCCCCTACGAGGGC
ACCCAGACCGCCAAGCTGAAGGTGACCAAGGGTGGCCCCCTGCCCTTCGCCTGGGACATCCTGTCCCCTC
AGTTCATGTACGGCTCCAAGGCCTACGTGAAGCACCCCGCCGACATCCCCGACTACTTGAAGCTGTCCTT
CCCCGAGGGCTTCAAGTGGGAGCGCGTGATGAACTTCGAGGACGGCGGCGTGGTGACCGTGACCCAGGAC
TCCTCCCTGCAGGACGGCGAGTTCATCTACAAGGTGAAGCTGCGCGGCACCAACTTCCCCTCCGACGGCC
CCGTAATGCAGAAGAAGACCATGGGCTGGGAGGCCTCCTCCGAGCGGATGTACCCCGAGGACGGCGCCCT
GAAGGGCGAGATCAAGCAGAGGCTGAAGCTGAAGGACGGCGGCCACTACGACGCTGAGGTCAAGACCACC
TACAAGGCCAAGAAGCCCGTGCAGCTGCCCGGCGCCTACAACGTCAACATCAAGTTGGACATCACCTCCC
ACAACGAGGACTACACCATCGTGGAACAGTACGAACGCGCCGAGGGCCGCCACTCCACCGGCGGCATGGA
CGAGCTGTACAAGTAGCTCGAGGGGGGATCCCTAGTATAACTTCGTATAGCATACATTATACGAAGTTAT
GGGTCGATGGTGATGCTTGGCAATTCGGGTCGATGGTGAAGCATTGGTCTTCCTATTTTGATATAACTTC
GTATAGGATACTTTATACGAAGTTATGGGGATCCAATTCTTTGCCAAAATGATGAGACAGCACAATAACC
AGCACGTTGCCCAGGAGCTGTAGGAAAAAGAAGAAGGCATGAACATGGTTAGCAGAGGCTCTAGAGCCGC
CGGTCACACGCCAGAAGCCGAACCCCGCCCTGCCCCGTCCCCCCCGAAGGCAGCCGTCCCCCCGCGGACA
GCCCCGAGCCGCTCCCCCCGCACAAAGGGCCCTCCCGGAGCCCCTCAAGGCTTTCACGCAGCCACAGAAA
AGAAACAAGCCGTCATTAAACCAAGCGCTAATTACAGCCCGGAGGAGAAGGGCCGTCCCGCCCGCTCACC
TGTGGGAGTAACGCGGTCAGTCAGAGCCGGGGCGGGCGGCGCGAGGCGGCGGCGGAGCGGGGCACGGGGC
GAAGGCAGCGCGCAGCGACTCCCGCCCGCCGCGCGCTTCGCTTTTTATAGGGCCGCCGCCGCCGCCGCCT
CGCCATAAAAGGAAACTTTCGGAGCGCGCCGCTCTGATTGGCTGCCGCCGCACCTCTCCGCCTCGCCCCG
CCCCGCCCCTCGCCCCGCCCCCGCGCCCCCCCCCCCCCCCCCGCCCCCATCGCTGCACAAAATAATTAAA
AAATAAATAAATACAAAATTGGGGGTGGGGAGGGGGGGGAGATGGGGAGAGTGAAGCAGAACGTGGGGCT
CACCTCGACCATGGTAATAGCGATGACTAATACGTAGATGTACTGCCAAGTAGGAAAGTCCCATAAGGTC
ATGTACTGGGCATAATGCCAGGCGGGCCATTTACCGTCATTGACGTCAATAGGGGGCGTACTTGGCATAT
GATACACTTGATGTACTGCCAAGTGGGCAGTTTACCGTAAATACTCCACCCATTGACGTCAATGGAAAGT
CCCTATTGGCGTTACTATGGGAACATACGTCATTATTGACGTCAATGGTACTCTTCCTAGAGCATGGCTA
CGTAGATAAGTAGCATGGCGGGTTAATCATTAACTACAAGGAACCCCTAGTGATGGAGTTGGCCACTCCC
TCTCTGCGCGCTCGCTCGCTCACTGAGGCCGGGCGACCAAAGGTCGCCCGACGCCCGGGCTTTGCCCGGG
CGGCCTCAGTGAGCGAGCGAGCGCGCAGCTGGCGTAATAGCGAAGAGGCCCGCACCGATCGCCCTTCCCA
ACAGTTGCGCAGCCTGAATGGCGAATGGG
[124 nt withheld, positions 4440-4563]
C
[91 nt withheld, positions 4565-4655]
A
[49 nt withheld, positions 4657-4705]
CCTTTGACGTTGGAGTCCACGTTCTTT
[37 nt withheld, positions 4733-4769]
ACCCTATCTCGGTCTATTCTTTTGATTTATAAGGGATTTTGCCGATTTCGGCCTATTGGTTAAAAAATGA
GCTGATTTAACAAAAATTTAACGCGAATTTTAACAAAATATTAACGCTTACAATTTAGGTGGCACTTTTC
GGGGAAATGTGCGCGGAACCCCTATTTGTTTATTTTTCTAAATACATTCAAATATGTATCCGCTCATGAG
ACAATAACCCTGATAAATGCTTCAATAATATTGAAAAAGGAAGAGTATGAGTATTCAACATTTCCGTGTC
GCCCTTATTCCCTTTTTTGCGGCATTTTGCCTTCCTGTTTTTGCTCACCCAGAAACGCTGGTGAAAGTAA
AAGATGCTGAAGATCAGTTGGGTGCACGAGTGGGTTACATCGAACTGGATCTCAACAGCGGTAAGATCCT
TGAGAGTTTTCGCCCCGAAGAACGTTTTCCAATGATGAGCACTTTTAAAGTTCTGCTATGTGGCGCGGTA
TTATCCCGTATTGACGCCGGGCAAGAGCAACTCGGTCGCCGCATACACTATTCTCAGAATGACTTGGTTG
AGTACTCACCAGTCACAGAAAAGCATCTTACGGATGGCATGACAGTAAGAGAATTATGCAGTGCTGCCAT
AACCATGAGTGATAACACTGCGGCCAACTTACTTCTGACAACGATCGGAGGACCGAAGGAGCTAACCGCT
TTTTTGCACAACATGGGGGATCATGTAACTCGCCTTGATCGTTGGGAACCGGAGCTGAATGAAGCCATAC
CAAACGACGAGCGTGACACCACGATGCCTGTAGCAATGGCAACAACGTTGCGCAAACTATTAACTGGCGA
ACTACTTACTCTAGCTTCCCGGCAACAATTAATAGACTGGATGGAGGCGGATAAAGTTGCAGGACCACTT
CTGCGCTCGGCCCTTCCGGCTGGCTGGTTTATTGCTGATAAATCTGGAGCCGGTGAGCGTGGGTCTCGCG
GTATCATTGCAGCACTGGGGCCAGATGGTAAGCCCTCCCGTATCGTAGTTATCTACACGACGGGGAGTCA
GGCAACTATGGATGAACGAAATAGACAGATCGCTGAGATAGGTGCCTCACTGATTAAGCATTGGTAACTG
TCAGACCAAGTTTACTCATATATACTTTAGATTGATTTAAAACTTCATTTTTAATTTAAAAGGATCTAGG
TGAAGATCCTTTTTGATAATCTCATGACCAAAATCCCTTAACGTGAGTTTTCGTTCCACTGAGCGTCAGA
CCCCGTAGAAAAGATCAAAGGATCTTCTTGAGATCCTTTTTTTCTGCGCGTAATCTGCTGCTTGCAAACA
AAAAAACCACCGCTACCAGCGGTGGTTTGTTTGCCGGATCAAGAGCTACCAACTCTTTTTCCGAAGGTAA
CTGGCTTCAGCAGAGCGCAGATACCAAATACTGTTCTTCTAGTGTAGCCGTAGTTAGGCCACCACTTCAA
GAACTCTGTAGCACCGCCTACATACCTCGCTCTGCTAATCCTGTTACCAGTGGCTGCTGCCAGTGGCGAT
AAGTCGTGTCTTACCGGGTTGGACTCAAGACGATAGTTACCGGATAAGGCGCAGCGGTCGGGCTGAACGG
GGGGTTCGTGCACACAGCCCAGCTTGGAGCGAACGACCTACACCGAACTGAGATACCTACAGCGTGAGCT
ATGAGAAAGCGCCACGCTTCCCGAAGGGAGAAAGGCGGACAGGTATCCGGTAAGCGGCAGGGTCGGAACA
GGAGAGCGCACGAGGGAGCTTCCAGGGGGAAACGCCTGGTATCTTTATAGTCCTGTCGGGTTTCGCCACC
TCTGACTTGAGCGTCGATTTTTGTGATGCTCGTCAGGGGGGCGGAGCCTATGGAAAAACGCCAGCAACGC
GGCCTTTTTACGGTTCCTGGCCTTTTGCTGGCCTTTTGCTCACATGTTCTTTCCTGCGTTATCCCCTGAT
TCTGTGGATAACCGTATTACCGCCTTTGAGTGAGCTGATACCGCTCGCCGCAGCCGAACGACCGAGCGCA
GCGAGTCAGTGAGCGAGGAAGCGGAAGAGCGCCCAATACGCAAACCGCCTCTCCCCGCGCGTTGGCCGAT
TCATTAATGCAG
Features (pLannotate 1.2.2; 23 found; start..end, strand, type, name):
    201..269     +  CDS            large T antigen (fragment): large T antigen from SV40 (simian virus 40)
    292..413     +  polyA_signal   SV40 poly(A) signal: SV40 polyadenylation signal
    456..1044    -  misc_feature   WPRE: woodchuck hepatitis virus posttranscriptional regulatory element
   1044..1068    -  misc_feature   MCS (fragment): pBluescript multiple cloning site
   1086..1119    -  protein_bind   loxP: Cre-mediated recombination occurs in the 8-bp core sequence (GCATACAT). Cre recombinase
   1190..1223    -  protein_bind   lox2272: Cre-mediated recombination occurs in the 8-bp core sequence (GGATACTT). lox2272 sites are compatible with each other, but incompatible with loxP or loxN sites (Lee and Saito, 1988). Cre recombinase
   1246..2313    +  CDS            NEUROD1: NDF1_HUMAN - Also known as BHLHA3, NEUROD. Experimental evidence at protein level: Swiss-Prot protein existence level 1. Acts as a transcriptional activator: mediates transcriptional activation by binding to E box-containing promoter consensus core sequences 5'-CANNTG-3'. Associates with the p300/CBP transcription coactivator complex to stimulate transcription of the secretin gene as well as the gene encoding the cyclin-dependent kinase inhibitor CDKN1A. Contributes to the regulation of several cell differentiation pathways, like those that promote the formation of early retinal ganglion cells
   2386..3096    +  CDS            mCherry: monomeric derivative of DsRed fluorescent protein (Shaner et al., 2004) mammalian codon-optimized
   3117..3150    +  protein_bind   loxP: Cre-mediated recombination occurs in the 8-bp core sequence (GCATACAT). Cre recombinase
   3213..3246    +  protein_bind   lox2272: Cre-mediated recombination occurs in the 8-bp core sequence (GGATACTT). lox2272 sites are compatible with each other, but incompatible with loxP or loxN sites (Lee and Saito, 1988). Cre recombinase
   3245..3310    -  CDS            HBB (fragment): HBB_LEPEU - Experimental evidence at protein level: Swiss-Prot protein existence level 1. Involved in oxygen transport from the lung to the various peripheral tissues. From Lepus europaeus (European hare).
   3308..3438    -  intron         chimeric intron (fragment): chimera between introns from chicken β-actin and rabbit β-globin
   3527..3662    -  intron         hybrid intron (fragment): hybrid between chicken β-actin (CBA) and minute virus of mice (MMV) introns (Gray et al., 2011)
   3663..3928    -  promoter       chicken β-actin promoter: No description available
   3930..4178    -  enhancer       CMV enhancer (fragment): human cytomegalovirus immediate early enhancer
   4239..4371    +  repeat_region  AAV2 ITR (fragment): inverted terminal repeat of adeno-associated virus serotype 2 inverted
   4366..4435    +  CDS            lacZα (fragment): LacZα fragment of β-galactosidase; lacZ fragment
   4440..4868    +  rep_origin     f1 ori (sequence partly withheld): f1 bacteriophage origin of replication; arrow indicates direction of (+) strand synthesis
   4921..5025    +  promoter       AmpR promoter: bla
   5026..5886    +  CDS            AmpR: β-lactamase; bla; confers resistance to ampicillin, carbenicillin, and related antibiotics
   6057..6645    +  rep_origin     ori: high-copy-number ColE1/pMB1/pBR322/pUC origin of replication
   6828..3       +  CDS            lacI (fragment) (across the origin): lac repressor; lacI; The lac repressor binds to the lac operator to inhibit transcription in E. coli. This inhibition can be relieved by adding lactose or isopropyl-β-D-thiogalactopyranoside (IPTG).
   6878..130     -  repeat_region  AAV2 ITR (across the origin): inverted terminal repeat of adeno-associated virus serotype 2 inverted
