>Addgene plasmid #178584 | AAV-CAG-FLEX-NEUROD1-T2A-mCherry | addgene full sequence | sequence record 354020 | Addgene Partial NGS Result
CTGCGCGCTCGCTCGCTCACTGAGGCCGCCCGGGCAAAGCCCGGGCGTCGGGCGACCTTTGGTCGCCCGG
CCTCAGTGAGCGAGCGAGCGCGCAGAGAGGGAGTGGCCAACTCCATCACTAGGGGTTCCTTGTAGTTAAT
GATTAACCCGCCATGCTACTTATCTACGTAGCCATGCTCTAGGAAGAGTACCATTGACGTCAATAATGAC
GTATGTTCCCATAGTAACGCCAATAGGGACTTTCCATTGACGTCAATGGGTGGAGTATTTACGGTAAACT
GCCCACTTGGCAGTACATCAAGTGTATCATATGCCAAGTACGCCCCCTATTGACGTCAATGACGGTAAAT
GGCCCGCCTGGCATTATGCCCAGTACATGACCTTATGGGACTTTCCTACTTGGCAGTACATCTACGTATT
AGTCATCGCTATTACCATGGTCGAGGTGAGCCCCACGTTCTGCTTCACTCTCCCCATCTCCCCCCCCTCC
CCACCCCCAATTTTGTATTTATTTATTTTTTAATTATTTTGTGCAGCGATGGGGGCGGGGGGGGGGGGGG
GGGCGCGCGCCAGGCGGGGCGGGGCGGGGCGAGGGGCGGGGCGGGGCGAGGCGGAGAGGTGCGGCGGCAG
CCAATCAGAGCGGCGCGCTCCGAAAGTTTCCTTTTATGGCGAGGCGGCGGCGGCGGCGGCCCTATAAAAA
GCGAAGCGCGCGGCGGGCGGGAGTCGCTGCGCGCTGCCTTCGCCCCGTGCCCCGCTCCGCCGCCGCCTCG
CGCCGCCCGCCCCGGCTCTGACTGACCGCGTTACTCCCACAGGTGAGCGGGCGGGACGGCCCTTCTCCTC
CGGGCTGTAATTAGCGCTTGGTTTAATGACGGCTTGTTTCTTTTCTGTGGCTGCGTGAAAGCCTTGAGGG
GCTCCGGGAGGGCCCTTTGTGCGGGGGGAGCGGCTCGGGGCTGTCCGCGGGGGGACGGCTGCCTTCGGGG
GGGACGGGGCAGGGCGGGGTTCGGCTTCTGGCGTGTGACCGGCGGCTCTAGAGCCTCTGCTAACCATGTT
CATGCCTTCTTCTTTTTCCTACAGCTCCTGGGCAACGTGCTGGTTATTGTGCTGTCTCATCATTTTGGCA
AAGAATTGGATCCCCATAACTTCGTATAAAGTATCCTATACGAAGTTATATCAAAATAGGAAGACCAATG
CTTCACCATCGACCCGAATTGCCAAGCATCACCATCGACCCATAACTTCGTATAATGTATGCTATACGAA
GTTATACTAGGGATCCCCCCTCGAGCTACTTGTACAGCTCGTCCATGCCGCCGGTGGAGTGGCGGCCCTC
GGCGCGTTCGTACTGTTCCACGATGGTGTAGTCCTCGTTGTGGGAGGTGATGTCCAACTTGATGTTGACG
TTGTAGGCGCCGGGCAGCTGCACGGGCTTCTTGGCCTTGTAGGTGGTCTTGACCTCAGCGTCGTAGTGGC
CGCCGTCCTTCAGCTTCAGCCTCTGCTTGATCTCGCCCTTCAGGGCGCCGTCCTCGGGGTACATCCGCTC
GGAGGAGGCCTCCCAGCCCATGGTCTTCTTCTGCATTACGGGGCCGTCGGAGGGGAAGTTGGTGCCGCGC
AGCTTCACCTTGTAGATGAACTCGCCGTCCTGCAGGGAGGAGTCCTGGGTCACGGTCACCACGCCGCCGT
CCTCGAAGTTCATCACGCGCTCCCACTTGAAGCCCTCGGGGAAGGACAGCTTCAAGTAGTCGGGGATGTC
GGCGGGGTGCTTCACGTAGGCCTTGGAGCCGTACATGAACTGAGGGGACAGGATGTCCCAGGCGAAGGGC
AGGGGGCCACCCTTGGTCACCTTCAGCTTGGCGGTCTGGGTGCCCTCGTAGGGGCGGCCCTCGCCCTCGC
CCTCGATCTCGAACTCGTGGCCGTTCACGGAGCCCTCCATGTGCACCTTGAAGCGCATGAACTCCTTGAT
GATGGCCATGTTATCCTCCTCGCCCTTGCTCACCATGGTGGCACCGGTGGGTCCAGGATTCTCTTCGACG
TCTCCGCAGGTCAGAAGACTTCCTCTCCCCTCGCTAGCATCATGAAATATGGCATTGAGCTGGGCACTCA
TGACTCGCTCATGATGTGAATGGCTATCGAAGGACATAATATTGTCTATGGGGATCTCGCAGCGAGGGGC
AGCGGTGCCTGAGAAGATTGATCCGTGGCTTTGGGCCCCTGCCAGTGTCGCTGCAGGATAGTGCATGGTA
AAGGCATAATTTTTCTCAAACTCGGCGGACGGTTCGTGTTTGAAAGAGAAGTTGCCATTGATGCTGAGCG
GCGGGCTGAGGGGTCCATCAAAGGAAGGGCTGGTGCAATCAGTCAGAGGGCTTTCAAAGAAGGGCTCCAG
CGCTGCGCTGTAGGCGTGCGGCGGAGGCTTAACGTGGAAGACATGGGAGCTGTCCATGGTACCGTAAGGC
GGACTGGGCAGCCCAGGCGACTGGTAGGAGTAGGGGTGTACAGGGAAGGAAGCGCTGGCCGTCGGCAGGT
GGGGGGGCATGTCCTGGTTCTGCTCAGGCAGAAAAGTCCGAGGATTGAGTTGCAGGCAGCCCGCAACCAG
GTTGGTGGTGGGTTGGGATAAGCCCTTGCAAAGCGTCTGAACGAAGGAGACCAGGTCTGGGCTTTTGCCT
GAGCGCAGGATCTCCGACAGAGCCCAGATGTAGTTCTTGGCCAAGCGCAGAGTCTCGATTTTGGACAGCT
TCTGCGTCTTAGAATAGCAAGGCACCACCTTGCGCAGGTTGTCTAGCGCCGCGTTCAGTCCGTGCATGCG
GTTCCGCTCCCGGGCGTTAGCCTTCATGCGTCTCAATTTAAAACGCTCCAGGCGAGCCTTAGTCATCTTC
TTCTTTTTGGGGCCGCGTCTCTTGGGCTTTTGATCGTCATCCTCCTCTTCCTCTTCTTCCTCCTCTTCCA
GGTCCTCATCTTCGTCCTCCTCCTCTCCCCCGTTCCTCAGTGAGTCCTCCTCTGCGTTCATGGCTTCGAG
GTCGTCCTCCTTCTTGTCTGCCTCGTGCTCCTCGTCCTGAGAACTGAGACACTCGTCTGTCCAGCTTGGA
GGACCTTGGGGCTGAGGCTCGCCCATCAGCCCACTCTCGCTGTACGATTTGGTCATGGTGGCGGATCCGA
ATTCTAGTATAACTTCGTATAGGATACTTTATACGAAGTTATCATTGGGATTCTTCCTATTTTGATCCAA
GCATCACCATCGACCCTCTAGTCCAGATCTCACCATCGACCCATAACTTCGTATAGCATACATTATACGA
AGTTATGTCCCTCGAAGAGGTTCGAATTCGATATCAAGCTTATCGATAATCAACCTCTGGATTACAAAAT
TTGTGAAAGATTGACTGGTATTCTTAACTATGTTGCTCCTTTTACGCTATGTGGATACGCTGCTTTAATG
CCTTTGTATCATGCTATTGCTTCCCGTATGGCTTTCATTTTCTCCTCCTTGTATAAATCCTGGTTGCTGT
CTCTTTATGAGGAGTTGTGGCCCGTTGTCAGGCAACGTGGCGTGGTGTGCACTGTGTTTGCTGACGCAAC
CCCCACTGGTTGGGGCATTGCCACCACCTGTCAGCTCCTTTCCGGGACTTTCGCTTTCCCCCTCCCTATT
GCCACGGCGGAACTCATCGCCGCCTGCCTTGCCCGCTGCTGGACAGGGGCTCGGCTGTTGGGCACTGACA
ATTCCGTGGTGTTGTCGGGGAAATCATCGTCCTTTCCTTGGCTGCTCGCCTGTGTTGCCACCTGGATTCT
GCGCGGGACGTCCTTCTGCTACGTCCCTTCGGCCCTCAATCCAGCGGACCTTCCTTCCCGCGGCCTGCTG
CCGGCTCTGCGGCCTCTTCCGCGTCTTCGCCTTCGCCCTCAGACGAGTCGGATCTCCCTTTGGGCCGCCT
CCCCGCATCGATACCGTCGACCCGGGCGGCCGCTTCGAGCAGACATGATAAGATACATTGATGAGTTTGG
ACAAACCACAACTAGAATGCAGTGAAAAAAATGCTTTATTTGTGAAATTTGTGATGCTATTGCTTTATTT
GTAACCATTATAAGCTGCAATAAACAAGTTAACAACAACAATTGCATTCATTTTATGTTTCAGGTTCAGG
GGGAGATGTGGGAGGTTTTTTAAAGCAAGTAAAACCTCTACAAATGTGGTAAAATCGATAAGGATCTTCC
TAGAGCATGGCTACGTAGATAAGTAGCATGGCGGGTTAATCATTAACTACAAGGAACCCCTAGTGATGGA
GTTGGCCACTCCCTCTCTGCGCGCTCGCTCGCTCACTGAGGCCGGGCGACCAAAGGTCGCCCGACGCCCG
GGCTTTGCCCGGGCGGCCTCAGTGAGCGAGCGAGCGCGCAGCTGCATTAATGAATCGGCCAACGCGCGGG
GAGAGGCGGTTTGCGTATTGGGCGCTCTTCCGCTTCCTCGCTCACTGACTCGCTGCGCTCGGTCGTTCGG
CTGCGGCGAGCGGTATCAGCTCACTCAAAGGCGGTAATACGGTTATCCACAGAATCAGGGGATAACGCAG
GAAAGAACATGTGAGCAAAAGGCCAGCAAAAGGCCAGGAACCGTAAAAAGGCCGCGTTGCTGGCGTTTTT
CCATAGGCTCCGCCCCCCTGACGAGCATCACAAAAATCGACGCTCAAGTCAGAGGTGGCGAAACCCGACA
GGACTATAAAGATACCAGGCGTTTCCCCCTGGAAGCTCCCTCGTGCGCTCTCCTGTTCCGACCCTGCCGC
TTACCGGATACCTGTCCGCCTTTCTCCCTTCGGGAAGCGTGGCGCTTTCTCATAGCTCACGCTGTAGGTA
TCTCAGTTCGGTGTAGGTCGTTCGCTCCAAGCTGGGCTGTGTGCACGAACCCCCCGTTCAGCCCGACCGC
TGCGCCTTATCCGGTAACTATCGTCTTGAGTCCAACCCGGTAAGACACGACTTATCGCCACTGGCAGCAG
CCACTGGTAACAGGATTAGCAGAGCGAGGTATGTAGGCGGTGCTACAGAGTTCTTGAAGTGGTGGCCTAA
CTACGGCTACACTAGAAGAACAGTATTTGGTATCTGCGCTCTGCTGAAGCCAGTTACCTTCGGAAAAAGA
GTTGGTAGCTCTTGATCCGGCAAACAAACCACCGCTGGTAGCGGTGGTTTTTTTGTTTGCAAGCAGCAGA
TTACGCGCAGAAAAAAAGGATCTCAAGAAGATCCTTTGATCTTTTCTACGGGGTCTGACGCTCAGTGGAA
CGAAAACTCACGTTAAGGGATTTTGGTCATGAGATTATCAAAAAGGATCTTCACCTAGATCCTTTTAAAT
TAAAAATGAAGTTTTAAATCAATCTAAAGTATATATGAGTAAACTTGGTCTGACAGTTACCAATGCTTAA
TCAGTGAGGCACCTATCTCAGCGATCTGTCTATTTCGTTCATCCATAGTTGCCTGACTCCCCGTCGTGTA
GATAACTACGATACGGGAGGGCTTACCATCTGGCCCCAGTGCTGCAATGATACCGCGAGACCCACGCTCA
CCGGCTCCAGATTTATCAGCAATAAACCAGCCAGCCGGAAGGGCCGAGCGCAGAAGTGGTCCTGCAACTT
TATCCGCCTCCATCCAGTCTATTAATTGTTGCCGGGAAGCTAGAGTAAGTAGTTCGCCAGTTAATAGTTT
GCGCAACGTTGTTGCCATTGCTACAGGCATCGTGGTGTCACGCTCGTCGTTTGGTATGGCTTCATTCAGC
TCCGGTTCCCAACGATCAAGGCGAGTTACATGATCCCCCATGTTGTGCAAAAAAGCGGTTAGCTCCTTCG
GTCCTCCGATCGTTGTCAGAAGTAAGTTGGCCGCAGTGTTATCACTCATGGTTATGGCAGCACTGCATAA
TTCTCTTACTGTCATGCCATCCGTAAGATGCTTTTCTGTGACTGGTGAGTACTCAACCAAGTCATTCTGA
GAATAGTGTATGCGGCGACCGAGTTGCTCTTGCCCGGCGTCAATACGGGATAATACCGCGCCACATAGCA
GAACTTTAAAAGTGCTCATCATTGGAAAACGTTCTTCGGGGCGAAAACTCTCAAGGATCTTACCGCTGTT
GAGATCCAGTTCGATGTAACCCACTCGTGCACCCAACTGATCTTCAGCATCTTTTACTTTCACCAGCGTT
TCTGGGTGAGCAAAAACAGGAAGGCAAAATGCCGCAAAAAAGGGAATAAGGGCGACACGGAAATGTTGAA
TACTCATACTCTTCCTTTTTCAATATTATTGAAGCATTTATCAGGGTTATTGTCTCATGAGCGGATACAT
ATTTGAATGTATTTAGAAAAATAAACAAATAGGGGTTCCGCGCACATTTCCCCGAAAAGTGCCACCTAAA
TTGTAAGCGTTAATATTTTGTTAAAATTCGCGTTAAATTTTTGTTAAATCAGCTCATTTTTTAACCAATA
GGCCGAAATCGGCAAAATCCCTTATAAATCAAAAGAATAGACCGAGATAGGGT
[37 nt withheld, positions 6494-6530]
AAAGAACGTGGACTCCAACGTCAAAGG
[49 nt withheld, positions 6558-6606]
T
[91 nt withheld, positions 6608-6698]
G
[124 nt withheld, positions 6700-6823]
CCCATTCGCCATTCAGGCTGCGCAACTGTTGGGAAGGGCGATCGGTGCGGGCCTCTTCGCTATTACGCCA
G
Features (pLannotate 1.2.2; 23 found; start..end, strand, type, name):
    191..439     +  enhancer       CMV enhancer (fragment): human cytomegalovirus immediate early enhancer
    441..719     +  promoter       chicken β-actin promoter: No description available
    720..855     +  intron         hybrid intron (fragment): hybrid between chicken β-actin (CBA) and minute virus of mice (MMV) introns (Gray et al., 2011)
    944..1074    +  intron         chimeric intron (fragment): chimera between introns from chicken β-actin and rabbit β-globin
   1072..1137    +  CDS            HBB (fragment): HBB_LEPEU - Experimental evidence at protein level: Swiss-Prot protein existence level 1. Involved in oxygen transport from the lung to the various peripheral tissues. From Lepus europaeus (European hare).
   1136..1169    -  protein_bind   lox2272: Cre-mediated recombination occurs in the 8-bp core sequence (GGATACTT). lox2272 sites are compatible with each other, but incompatible with loxP or loxN sites (Lee and Saito, 1988). Cre recombinase
   1232..1265    -  protein_bind   loxP: Cre-mediated recombination occurs in the 8-bp core sequence (GCATACAT). Cre recombinase
   1286..1996    -  CDS            mCherry: monomeric derivative of DsRed fluorescent protein (Shaner et al., 2004) mammalian codon-optimized
   2069..3136    -  CDS            NEUROD1: NDF1_HUMAN - Also known as BHLHA3, NEUROD. Experimental evidence at protein level: Swiss-Prot protein existence level 1. Acts as a transcriptional activator: mediates transcriptional activation by binding to E box-containing promoter consensus core sequences 5'-CANNTG-3'. Associates with the p300/CBP transcription coactivator complex to stimulate transcription of the secretin gene as well as the gene encoding the cyclin-dependent kinase inhibitor CDKN1A. Contributes to the regulation of several cell differentiation pathways, like those that promote the formation of early retinal ganglion cells
   3159..3192    +  protein_bind   lox2272: Cre-mediated recombination occurs in the 8-bp core sequence (GGATACTT). lox2272 sites are compatible with each other, but incompatible with loxP or loxN sites (Lee and Saito, 1988). Cre recombinase
   3263..3296    +  protein_bind   loxP: Cre-mediated recombination occurs in the 8-bp core sequence (GCATACAT). Cre recombinase
   3314..3338    +  misc_feature   MCS (fragment): pBluescript multiple cloning site
   3338..3926    +  misc_feature   WPRE: woodchuck hepatitis virus posttranscriptional regulatory element
   3969..4090    -  polyA_signal   SV40 poly(A) signal: SV40 polyadenylation signal
   4113..4181    -  CDS            large T antigen (fragment): large T antigen from SV40 (simian virus 40)
   4252..4385    +  repeat_region  AAV2 ITR: inverted terminal repeat of adeno-associated virus serotype 2 inverted
   4379..4435    -  CDS            lacI (fragment): lac repressor; lacI; The lac repressor binds to the lac operator to inhibit transcription in E. coli. This inhibition can be relieved by adding lactose or isopropyl-β-D-thiogalactopyranoside (IPTG).
   4618..5206    -  rep_origin     ori: high-copy-number ColE1/pMB1/pBR322/pUC origin of replication
   5377..6237    -  CDS            AmpR: β-lactamase; bla; confers resistance to ampicillin, carbenicillin, and related antibiotics
   6238..6342    -  promoter       AmpR promoter: bla
   6395..6823    -  rep_origin     f1 ori (sequence partly withheld): f1 bacteriophage origin of replication; arrow indicates direction of (+) strand synthesis
   6828..3       -  CDS            lacZα (fragment) (across the origin): LacZα fragment of β-galactosidase; lacZ fragment
   6892..130     -  repeat_region  AAV2 ITR (fragment) (across the origin): inverted terminal repeat of adeno-associated virus serotype 2 inverted
