[The description below was written by a language model from this plasmid's Addgene catalogue record and pLannotate feature annotations shown in this document.]
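Description:
AAV-CAG-FLEX-NEUROD1-T2A-mCherry is an adeno-associated virus transfer plasmid on a pAAV backbone, intended for packaging recombinant AAV and for mammalian expression. Two AAV2 inverted terminal repeats flank the expression cassette and supply the cis signals for replication and encapsidation of the vector genome. The bacterial portion carries a high-copy ColE1/pUC-type origin, an f1 phage origin, and an ampicillin resistance gene with its own promoter. The recorded use of a recombination-deficient E. coli strain is consistent with the need to keep the ITRs intact.

The payload is driven by the CAG promoter, annotated here as a CMV enhancer fragment, the chicken β-actin promoter and chimeric β-actin/β-globin intron sequences. Downstream lies a FLEX (double-inverted) switch. Human NEUROD1, a bHLH transcriptional activator, and mCherry sit in antisense orientation relative to the promoter, bracketed by pairs of mutually incompatible lox2272 and loxP sites in opposing orientation. Without Cre, no sense transcript of the coding region is produced. With Cre, recombination inverts the cassette and then excises one site of each pair, locking it in the sense orientation. The T2A peptide named in the construct title is not annotated separately, but it presumably occupies the short gap between the two coding sequences and would let NEUROD1 and mCherry be produced as separate proteins from one transcript. A WPRE and SV40 polyadenylation signal follow to enhance transcript stability and processing.

The two feature tables come from partial NGS assemblies of slightly different length (6,894 and 6,881 nt). They show the same elements in reverse-complement orientation to each other. The stated purpose is Cre-dependent, constitutive-promoter expression of NEUROD1 with a red fluorescent reporter, and the associated publication concerns astrocyte-to-neuron conversion studied by in vivo lineage tracing.
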