Addgene plasmid #178584: AAV-CAG-FLEX-NEUROD1-T2A-mCherry
Purpose: Cre-dependent expression of NEUROD1 and mCherry under the constitutive promoter
Depositing lab: Chun-Li Zhang. Depositing organization: University of Texas Southwestern Medical Center. Publication: Revisiting astrocyte to neuron conversion with lineage tracing in vivo. Wang LL, Serrano C, Zhong X, Ma S, Zou Y, Zhang CL. Cell. 2021 Oct 14;184(21):5465-5481.e16. doi: 10.1016/j.cell.2021.09.005. Epub 2021 Sep 27. PubMed 34582787.
Backbone
  Vector backbone: pAAV
  Backbone size w/o insert (bp): 5000
  Vector type: Mammalian Expression, AAV
Growth in bacteria
  Bacterial resistance: Ampicillin, 100 μg/mL
  Growth temperature: 30°C
  Growth strain: NEB Stable
  Copy number: High Copy
Gene/Insert
  Gene/Insert name: NEUROD1
  Species: H. sapiens (human)
  Insert size (bp): 1900
  Entrez Gene: NEUROD1 (a.k.a. BETA2, BHF-1, MODY6, NEUROD, T2D, bHLHa3)
  Cloning method: Restriction Enzyme; 5′ cloning site Unknown (unknown if destroyed); 3′ cloning site Unknown (unknown if destroyed)
Terms and licenses: Academic/Nonprofit Terms; Industry Terms: Not Available to Industry
How to cite: AAV-CAG-FLEX-NEUROD1-T2A-mCherry was a gift from Chun-Li Zhang (Addgene plasmid # 178584 ; http://n2t.net/addgene:178584 ; RRID:Addgene_178584)
